Addgene plasmid #80583: pJOG251
Purpose: recipient plasmid [multiplexing, activator]; p35S:Cas9 D10A/N863A-Hax3CT, BASTA
Depositing lab: Johannes Stuttmann. Depositing organization: Martin-Luther-Universitaet Halle-Wittenberg, Faculty of Medicine. Publication: Generation of chromosomal deletions in dicotyledonous plants employing a user-friendly genome editing toolkit. Ordon J, Gantner J, Kemna J, Schwalgun L, Reschke M, Streubel J, Boch J, Stuttmann J. Plant J. 2016 Aug 31. doi: 10.1111/tpj.13319. PubMed 27579989.
Backbone
  Vector backbone: pVM_BGW-BpiI
  Backbone manufacturer: 6800
  Total vector size (bp): 15900
  Vector type: Plant Expression, CRISPR
Growth in bacteria
  Bacterial resistance: Chloramphenicol and Spectinomycin, 25 & 50 μg/mL
  Growth temperature: 37°C
  Growth strain: ccdB Survival
  Copy number: High Copy
Gene/Insert 1
  Gene/Insert name: pnos:PAT-tnos (alt name: BASTA resistance, plant selectable)
  Species: E. coli
  Insert size (bp): 1800
Gene/Insert 2
  Gene/Insert name: p35S:Cas9 D10A/N863A-Hax3(CT)-t35S (alt name: dCas9-AD(TAL) fusion)
  Species: Streptococcus pyogenes
  Insert size (bp): 5800
  Mutation: D10A
Gene/Insert 3
  Gene/Insert name: BsaI-ccdB_CmR-BsaI (alt name: dummy)
  Insert size (bp): 1500
Terms and licenses: Academic/Nonprofit Terms; Industry Terms: Not Available to Industry
Depositor comments: Please note- Functional data on this plasmid can be found in the following publication: Dissection of TALE-dependent gene activation reveals that they induce transcription cooperatively and in both orientations. Streubel et al PLoS One. 2017 Mar 16;12(3):e0173580. PMID: 28301511
How to cite: pJOG251 was a gift from Johannes Stuttmann (Addgene plasmid # 80583 ; http://n2t.net/addgene:80583 ; RRID:Addgene_80583)
