[The description below was written by a language model from this plasmid's Addgene catalogue record and the feature table of its GenBank file.]
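Description:
pJOG251 is a binary T-DNA vector for Agrobacterium-mediated plant transformation, built on the pVM_BGW-BpiI backbone and serving as a recipient plasmid for multiplexed guide RNA assembly in a CRISPR-based transcriptional activation system. Outside the T-DNA borders it carries a high-copy ColE1/pUC-type origin with the pBR322 bom region for replication in E. coli, the pVS1 oriV with RepA and StaA for replication and stable maintenance in Agrobacterium, and an aadA gene conferring spectinomycin/streptomycin resistance. The catalogue lists a total size of about 15.9 kb, whereas the held sequence record is 15,284 bp.

Between the nopaline-type left and right border repeats lie three modules. Next to the left border, a NOS promoter drives the phosphinothricin acetyltransferase (bar/PAT) gene with a NOS terminator, giving BASTA (phosphinothricin) selection in plants. The annotation attributes this gene to Streptomyces hygroscopicus, although the catalogue field lists E. coli. The CaMV 35S promoter drives a catalytically dead Streptococcus pyogenes Cas9 (D10A in RuvC, N863A in HNH) flanked by SV40 nuclear localization signals and terminated by the CaMV poly(A) signal. According to the catalogue, it is fused to the C-terminal region of the TAL effector Hax3, which supplies an activation domain. That portion is not separately annotated in the feature table, but an unannotated stretch between the NLS and the terminator is consistent with it. The third module is a dummy cassette containing ccdB and a chloramphenicol resistance gene, flanked by BsaI sites per the catalogue. Golden Gate-type cloning replaces it with sgRNA expression units, and loss of the CcdB gyrase toxin provides counter-selection. The unmodified plasmid therefore needs a ccdB-tolerant strain. Once loaded with guides, the construct directs dCas9-activator to target promoters in plants.
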