LOCUS       Exported 15284 bp ds-DNA circular SYN 13-MAY-2021
DEFINITION  recipient plasmid [multiplexing, activator]; p35S:Cas9
            D10A/N863A-Hax3CT, BASTA.
ACCESSION   .
VERSION     .
KEYWORDS    pJOG251
SOURCE      synthetic DNA construct
  ORGANISM  synthetic DNA construct
REFERENCE   1 (bases 1 to 15284)
  AUTHORS   Ordon J, Gantner J, Kemna J, Schwalgun L, Reschke M, Streubel J,
            Boch J, Stuttmann J
  TITLE     Generation of chromosomal deletions in dicotyledonous plants
            employing a user-friendly genome editing toolkit.
  JOURNAL   Plant J. 2016 Aug 31. doi: 10.1111/tpj.13319.
  PUBMED    27579989
REFERENCE   2 (bases 1 to 15284)
  AUTHORS   .
  TITLE     Direct Submission
  JOURNAL   Exported May 13, 2021 from SnapGene Server 1.1.58
            http://www.snapgene.com
FEATURES             Location/Qualifiers
     source          1..15284
                     /organism="synthetic DNA construct"
                     /mol_type="other DNA"
     misc_feature    266..290
                     /label=LB T-DNA repeat
                     /note="left border repeat from nopaline C58 T-DNA"
     terminator      333..585
                     /label=NOS terminator
                     /note="nopaline synthase terminator and poly(A) signal"
     CDS             complement(605..1156)
                     /codon_start=1
                     /gene="Streptomyces hygroscopicus bar"
                     /product="phosphinothricin acetyltransferase"
                     /label=BlpR
                     /note="confers resistance to bialophos or phosphinothricin"
                     /translation="MSPERRPADIRRATEADMPAVCTIVNHYIETSTVNFRTEPQEPQE
                     WTDDLVRLRERYPWLVAEVDGEVAGIAYAGPWKARNAYDWTAESTVYVSPRHQRTGLGS
                     TLYTHLLKSLEAQGFKSVVAVIGLPNDPSVRMHEALGYAPRGMLRAAGFKHGNWHDVGF
                     WQLDFSLPVPPRPVLPVTEI"
     promoter        complement(1199..1378)
                     /label=NOS promoter
                     /note="nopaline synthase promoter"
     polyA_signal    1468..1642
                     /label=CaMV poly(A) signal
                     /note="cauliflower mosaic virus polyadenylation signal"
     CDS             complement(2545..2565)
                     /codon_start=1
                     /product="nuclear localization signal of SV40 (simian virus
                     40) large T antigen"
                     /label=SV40 NLS
                     /translation="PKKKRKV"
     CDS             complement(2578..6681)
                     /codon_start=1
                     /product="catalytically dead mutant of the Cas9
                     endonuclease from the Streptococcus pyogenes Type II
                     CRISPR/Cas system"
                     /label=dCas9
                     /note="RNA-guided DNA-binding protein that lacks
                     endonuclease activity due to the D10A mutation in the RuvC
                     catalytic domain and the N863A mutation in the HNH
                     catalytic domain"
                     /translation="MDKKYSIGLAIGTNSVGWAVITDEYKVPSKKFKVLGNTDRHSIKK
                     NLIGALLFDSGETAEATRLKRTARRRYTRRKNRICYLQEIFSNEMAKVDDSFFHRLEES
                     FLVEEDKKHERHPIFGNIVDEVAYHEKYPTIYHLRKKLVDSTDKADLRLIYLALAHMIK
                     FRGHFLIEGDLNPDNSDVDKLFIQLVQTYNQLFEENPINASGVDAKAILSARLSKSRRL
                     ENLIAQLPGEKKNGLFGNLIALSLGLTPNFKSNFDLAEDAKLQLSKDTYDDDLDNLLAQ
                     IGDQYADLFLAAKNLSDAILLSDILRVNTEITKAPLSASMIKRYDEHHQDLTLLKALVR
                     QQLPEKYKEIFFDQSKNGYAGYIDGGASQEEFYKFIKPILEKMDGTEELLVKLNREDLL
                     RKQRTFDNGSIPHQIHLGELHAILRRQEDFYPFLKDNREKIEKILTFRIPYYVGPLARG
                     NSRFAWMTRKSEETITPWNFEEVVDKGASAQSFIERMTNFDKNLPNEKVLPKHSLLYEY
                     FTVYNELTKVKYVTEGMRKPAFLSGEQKKAIVDLLFKTNRKVTVKQLKEDYFKKIECFD
                     SVEISGVEDRFNASLGTYHDLLKIIKDKDFLDNEENEDILEDIVLTLTLFEDREMIEER
                     LKTYAHLFDDKVMKQLKRRRYTGWGRLSRKLINGIRDKQSGKTILDFLKSDGFANRNFM
                     QLIHDDSLTFKEDIQKAQVSGQGDSLHEHIANLAGSPAIKKGILQTVKVVDELVKVMGR
                     HKPENIVIEMARENQTTQKGQKNSRERMKRIEEGIKELGSQILKEHPVENTQLQNEKLY
                     LYYLQNGRDMYVDQELDINRLSDYDVDHIVPQSFLKDDSIDNKVLTRSDKARGKSDNVP
                     SEEVVKKMKNYWRQLLNAKLITQRKFDNLTKAERGGLSELDKAGFIKRQLVETRQITKH
                     VAQILDSRMNTKYDENDKLIREVKVITLKSKLVSDFRKDFQFYKVREINNYHHAHDAYL
                     NAVVGTALIKKYPKLESEFVYGDYKVYDVRKMIAKSEQEIGKATAKYFFYSNIMNFFKT
                     EITLANGEIRKRPLIETNGETGEIVWDKGRDFATVRKVLSMPQVNIVKKTEVQTGGFSK
                     ESILPKRNSDKLIARKKDWDPKKYGGFDSPTVAYSVLVVAKVEKGKSKKLKSVKELLGI
                     TIMERSSFEKNPIDFLEAKGYKEVKKDLIIKLPKYSLFELENGRKRMLASAGELQKGNE
                     LALPSKYVNFLYLASHYEKLKGSPEDNEQKQLFVEQHKHYLDEIIEQISEFSKRVILAD
                     ANLDKVLSAYNKHRDKPIREQAENIIHLFTLTNLGAPAAFKYFDTTIDRKRYTSTKEVL
                     DATLIHQSITGLYETRIDLSQLGGD"
     CDS             complement(6688..6708)
                     /codon_start=1
                     /product="nuclear localization signal of SV40 (simian virus
                     40) large T antigen"
                     /label=SV40 NLS
                     /translation="PKKKRKV"
     promoter        complement(6805..7150)
                     /label=CaMV 35S promoter
                     /note="strong constitutive promoter from cauliflower mosaic
                     virus"
     primer_bind     complement(6842..6862)
                     /label=35S promoter
                     /note="CaMV 35S promoter, forward primer"
     promoter        7263..7365
                     /label=cat promoter
                     /note="promoter of the E. coli cat gene encoding
                     chloramphenicol acetyltransferase"
     CDS             7366..8025
                     /codon_start=1
                     /gene="cat"
                     /product="chloramphenicol acetyltransferase"
                     /label=CmR
                     /note="confers resistance to chloramphenicol"
                     /translation="MEKKITGYTTVDISQWHRKEHFEAFQSVAQCTYNQTVQLDITAFL
                     KTVKKNKHKFYPAFIHILARLMNAHPEFRMAMKDGELVIWDSVHPCYTVFHEQTETFSS
                     LWSEYHDDFRQFLHIYSQDVACYGENLAYFPKGFIENMFFVSANPWVSFTSFDLNVANM
                     DNFFAPVFTMGKYYTQGDKVLMPLAIQVHHAVCDGFHVGRMLNELQQYCDEWQGGA"
     primer_bind     complement(7432..7451)
                     /label=CAT-R
                     /note="Chloramphenicol resistance gene, reverse primer"
     CDS             8367..8672
                     /codon_start=1
                     /gene="ccdB"
                     /product="CcdB, a bacterial toxin that poisons DNA gyrase"
                     /label=ccdB
                     /note="Plasmids containing the ccdB gene cannot be
                     propagated in standard E. coli strains."
                     /translation="MQFKVYTYKRESRYRLFVDVQSDIIDTPGRRMVIPLASARLLSDK
                     VSRELYPVVHIGDESWRMMTTDMASVPVSVIGEEVADLSHRENDIKNAINLMFWGI"
     primer_bind     8551..8570
                     /label=ccdB-fwd
                     /note="ccdB gene, forward primer"
     misc_feature    9014..9038
                     /label=RB T-DNA repeat
                     /note="right border repeat from nopaline C58 T-DNA"
     CDS             10339..10968
                     /codon_start=1
                     /product="stability protein from the Pseudomonas plasmid
                     pVS1 (Heeb et al., 2000)"
                     /label=pVS1 StaA
                     /translation="MKVIAVLNQKGGSGKTTIATHLARALQLAGADVLLVDSDPQGSAR
                     DWAAVREDQPLTVVGIDRPTIDRDVKAIGRRDFVVIDGAPQAADLAVSAIKAADFVLIP
                     VQPSPYDIWATADLVELVKQRIEVTDGRLQAAFVVSRAIKGTRIGGEVAEALAGYELPI
                     LESRITQRVSYPGTAAAGTTVLESEPEGDAAREVQALAAEIKSKLI"
     CDS             11402..12469
                     /codon_start=1
                     /product="replication protein from the Pseudomonas plasmid
                     pVS1 (Heeb et al., 2000)"
                     /label=pVS1 RepA
                     /translation="GRKPSGPVQIGAALGDDLVEKLKAAQAAQRQRIEAEARPGESWQA
                     AADRIRKESRQPPAAGAPSIRKPPKGDEQPDFFVPMLYDVGTRDSRSIMDVAVFRLSKR
                     DRRAGEVIRYELPDGHVEVSAGPAGMASVWDYDLVLMAVSHLTESMNRYREGKGDKPGR
                     VFRPHVADVLKFCRRADGGKQKDDLVETCIRLNTTHVAMQRTKKAKNGRLVTVSEGEAL
                     ISRYKIVKSETGRPEYIEIELADWMYREITEGKNPDVLTVHPDYFLIDPGIGRFLYRLA
                     RRAAGKAEARWLFKTIYERSGSAGEFKKFCFTVRKLIGSNDLPEYDLKEEAGQAGPILV
                     MRYRNLIEGEASAGS"
     rep_origin      12535..12729
                     /label=pVS1 oriV
                     /note="origin of replication for the Pseudomonas plasmid
                     pVS1 (Heeb et al., 2000)"
     primer_bind     complement(12965..12987)
                     /label=pGEX 3'
                     /note="pGEX vectors, reverse primer"
     misc_feature    13073..13213
                     /label=bom
                     /note="basis of mobility region from pBR322"
     primer_bind     13128..13147
                     /label=pRS-marker
                     /note="pRS vectors, use to sequence yeast selectable
                     marker"
     primer_bind     complement(13228..13245)
                     /label=L4440
                     /note="L4440 vector, forward primer"
     rep_origin      complement(13399..13987)
                     /direction=LEFT
                     /label=ori
                     /note="high-copy-number ColE1/pMB1/pBR322/pUC origin of
                     replication"
     primer_bind     complement(13479..13498)
                     /label=pBR322ori-F
                     /note="pBR322 origin, forward primer"
     CDS             complement(14231..15022)
                     /codon_start=1
                     /gene="aadA"
                     /product="aminoglycoside adenylyltransferase (Murphy,
                     1985)"
                     /label=SmR
                     /note="confers resistance to spectinomycin and
                     streptomycin"
                     /translation="MGEAVIAEVSTQLSEVVGVIERHLEPTLLAVHLYGSAVDGGLKPH
                     SDIDLLVTVTVRLDETTRRALINDLLETSASPGESEILRAVEVTIVVHDDIIPWRYPAK
                     RELQFGEWQRNDILAGIFEPATIDIDLAILLTKAREHSVALVGPAAEELFDPVPEQDLF
                     EALNETLTLWNSPPDWAGDERNVVLTLSRIWYSAVTGKIAPKDVAADWAMERLPAQYQP
                     VILEARQAYLGQEEDRLASRADQLEEFVHYVKGEITKVVGK"
ORIGIN
        1 ttatgtccac tgggttcgtg cccgaattga tcacaggcag caacgctctg tcatcgttac
       61 aatcaacatg ctaccctccg cgagatcatc cgtgtttcaa acccggcagc ttagttgccg
      121 ttcttccgaa tagcatcggt aacatgagca aagtctgccg ccttacaacg gctctcccgc
      181 tgacgccgtc ccggactgat gggctgcctg tatcgagtgg tgattttgtg ccgagctgcc
      241 ggtcggggag ctgttggctg gctggtggca ggatatattg tggtgtaaac aaattgacgc
      301 ttagacaact taataacaca ttgcggaatt ccgatctagt aacatagatg acaccgcgcg
      361 cgataattta tcctagtttg cgcgctatat tttgttttct atcgcgtatt aaatgtataa
      421 ttgcgggact ctaatcataa aaacccatct cataaataac gtcatgcatt acatgttaat
      481 tattacatgc ttaacgtaat tcaacagaaa ttatatgata atcatcgcaa gaccggcaac
      541 aggattcaat cttaagaaac tttattgcca aatgtttgaa cgatctgctt gactctaggg
      601 gtcatcagat ttcggtgacg ggcaggaccg gacggggcgg caccggcagg ctgaagtcca
      661 gctgccagaa acccacgtca tgccagttcc cgtgcttgaa gccggccgcc cgcagcatgc
      721 cgcggggggc atatccgagc gcctcgtgca tgcgcacgct cgggtcgttg ggcagcccga
      781 tgacagcgac cacgctcttg aagccctgtg cctccaggga cttcagcagg tgggtgtaga
      841 gcgtggagcc cagtcccgtc cgctggtggc ggggggagac gtacacggtc gactcggccg
      901 tccagtcgta ggcgttgcgt gccttccagg ggcccgcgta ggcgatgccg gcgacctcgc
      961 cgtccacctc ggcgacgagc cagggatagc gctcccgcag acggacgagg tcgtccgtcc
     1021 actcctgcgg ttcctgcggc tcggtacgga agttgaccgt gcttgtctcg atgtagtggt
     1081 tgacgatggt gcagaccgcc ggcatgtccg cctcggtggc acggcggatg tcggccgggc
     1141 gtcgttctgg gctcatggta gatccccctc gatcgagttg agagtgaata tgagactcta
     1201 attggatacc gaggggaatt tatggaacgt cagtggagca tttttgacaa gaaatatttg
     1261 ctagctgata gtgaccttag gcgacttttg aacgcgcaat aatggtttct gacgtatgtg
     1321 cttagctcat taaactccag aaacccgcgg ctgagtggct ccttcaacgt tgcggttctg
     1381 tcagttccaa acgtaaaacg gcttgtcccg cgtcatcggc gggggtcata acgtgactcc
     1441 cttaattctc cgctcatgat tagtagcgat ctggatttta gtactggatt ttggttttag
     1501 gaattagaaa ttttattgat agaagtattt tacaaataca aatacatact aagggtttct
     1561 tatatgctca acacatgagc gaaaccctat aggaacccta attcccttat ctgggaacta
     1621 ctcacacatt attatggaga aactcgagct tgtcgatcga ctctagctag agaagcttca
     1681 ctgaggcaat agctccatca accatgcgag ctcctcttcg ttgaatgccg ggaaatcatc
     1741 cgctgtccct gcgaaggggt ccgcatcttg ttcccaaacc acggtgctgg acgctaccag
     1801 gtcggcatcc atgggcgtac caggatccag gaggccgccg atcctggtac gcgggcgttt
     1861 tacaccccag ctgaggaggg gcaaatgcaa cgcatcgcgc tgttcgggaa cgcgcacctc
     1921 gaacgattgc tgtgcggagg gaccggtgac agcacgatcc gatcgggacc gtttacggct
     1981 gcttgcccgc gtctgatctc cctcgtgcat tgggctaggc gcatcaaggt cacgctccag
     2041 cgaatcggcg aatgcatgca aagacgcctg atccggcgtt tgagttgaag taggggacgg
     2101 tttggccctt ttcatccctg atgcctggag gatacggtcc caacgctgcg aggctggggg
     2161 gagcgttcca ctgcgggctt cgagttcggt gacgcccact ctgcgaaaga gctgtaacaa
     2221 cccgtgcctg ctcatcccga actgcgtcat ggcgtcatca aatgcttgcg ctgggtggga
     2281 gtggcactgg aaaaaaccca gcacgcgaac cacttgcgcg tggtcggcaa cgcgatggga
     2341 tgtgcgttcg ggaatacggc gattggttct tttgatcaag gccggcgcgt gcggcaatcc
     2401 ctttttcact gcatccagcg caggacgtcc gccgaggcag gccaaggcga cgaggtggtc
     2461 gttggtcaac gcggccaacg ccggatcagg gcgagataac tgggcaacaa tgcttccacc
     2521 gccaccacta ccgccacccg aacccacctt cctcttcttc ttggggtcag ccctgctgtc
     2581 tccaccgagc tgagagaggt cgattcttgt ttcatagagc cccgtaattg actgatgaat
     2641 cagtgtggcg tccaggacct cctttgtaga ggtgtaccgc tttctgtcta tggtggtgtc
     2701 gaagtacttg aaggctgcag gcgcgcccaa gttggtcaga gtaaacaagt ggataatgtt
     2761 ttctgcctgc tccctgatgg gcttatccct gtgcttattg taagcagaaa gcaccttatc
     2821 gaggttagcg tcggcgagga tcactctttt ggagaattcg cttatttgct cgatgatctc
     2881 atcaaggtag tgtttgtgtt gttccacgaa cagctgcttc tgctcattat cttcgggaga
     2941 tcctttgagc ttttcatagt ggctggccag atacaagaaa ttaacgtatt tagagggcag
     3001 tgccagctcg ttacctttct gcagctcgcc cgcactagcg agcattcgtt tccggccgtt
     3061 ttcaagctca aagagagagt acttgggaag cttaatgatg aggtcttttt tgacctcttt
     3121 atatcctttc gcctcgagaa agtcgatggg gtttttttcg aagcttgatc gctccatgat
     3181 tgtgatgccc agcagttcct tgacgctttt gagtttttta gacttccctt tctccacttt
     3241 ggccacaacc agtacactgt aagcgactgt aggagaatcg aatccgccgt atttcttggg
     3301 gtcccaatct tttttgcgtg cgatcagctt gtcgctgttc cttttcggga ggatactttc
     3361 cttggagaag cctccggtct gtacttcggt ctttttaacg atgttcacct gcggcatgga
     3421 caggaccttc cggactgtcg cgaaatccct acccttgtcc cacacgattt ctcctgtttc
     3481 tccgtttgtt tcgataagtg gtcgcttccg aatctctcca ttggccagtg taatctcggt
     3541 cttgaaaaaa ttcataatat tgctgtaaaa gaagtactta gcggtggcct tgcctatttc
     3601 ctgctcagac tttgcgatca ttttcctaac atcgtacact ttatagtctc cgtaaacaaa
     3661 ttcagattca agcttgggat attttttgat aagtgcagtg cctaccactg cattcaggta
     3721 ggcatcatgc gcatggtggt aattgttgat ctctctcacc ttataaaact gaaagtcctt
     3781 tctgaaatct gaaaccagct tagacttcag agtaataact ttcacctctc gaatcagttt
     3841 gtcattttca tcgtacttgg tgttcatgcg tgaatcgaga atttgggcca cgtgcttggt
     3901 gatctggcgt gtctcaacaa gctgcctttt gatgaagccg gctttatcca actcagacag
     3961 gccacctcgt tcagccttag tcagattatc gaacttccgt tgtgtgatca gtttggcgtt
     4021 cagcagctgc cgccaataat ttttcatttt cttgacaact tcttctgagg ggacgttatc
     4081 actcttccct ctagctttat cggatcttgt caacacttta ttatcaatag aatcatcttt
     4141 gagaaaagac tggggcacga tatgatccac gtcgtagtcg gagagccgat tgatgtccag
     4201 ttcctgatcc acgtacatgt ccctgccgtt ctgcaggtag tacaggtaga gcttctcatt
     4261 ctgaagctgg gtgttttcaa ctgggtgttc cttaaggatt tgggacccca gttcttttat
     4321 accctcttca atcctcttca tcctttccct actgttcttc tgtcccttct gggtagtttg
     4381 gttctctcgg gccatctcga taacgatatt ctcgggctta tgccttccca ttactttgac
     4441 gagttcatcc acgaccttaa cggtctgcag tattcccttt ttgatagctg ggctacctgc
     4501 aagattagcg atgtgctcgt ggagactgtc cccctggcca gaaacttgtg ctttctggat
     4561 gtcctcctta aaggtgagag agtcatcatg gatcaactgc atgaagttcc ggttggcaaa
     4621 tccatcggac ttaagaaaat ccaggattgt ctttccactc tgcttgtctc ggatcccatt
     4681 gatcagtttt cttgacagcc gcccccatcc tgtatatcgg cgcctcttga gctgtttcat
     4741 gactttgtcg tcgaagagat gagcgtaagt tttcaagcgt tcttcaatca tctccctatc
     4801 ttcaaacaac gtaagggtga ggacaatgtc ctcaagaatg tcctcgttct cctcattgtc
     4861 caggaagtcc ttgtctttaa tgattttcag gagatcgtga tacgttccca gggatgcgtt
     4921 gaagcgatcc tccactccgc tgatttcaac agagtcgaaa cattcaatct ttttgaaata
     4981 atcttctttg agctgtttca cggtaacttt ccggttcgtc ttgaagagga ggtccacgat
     5041 agctttcttc tgctctccag acaggaatgc tggctttctc atcccttctg tgacgtattt
     5101 gaccttggtg agctcgttat aaactgtgaa gtactcgtac agcagagagt gtttaggaag
     5161 caccttttcg ttaggcagat ttttatcaaa gttagtcatc ctttcgatga aggactgggc
     5221 agaggccccc ttatccacga cttcctcgaa gttccaggga gtgatagtct cttctgattt
     5281 gcgagtcatc cacgcgaatc tggaatttcc ccgggcgagg gggcctacat agtagggtat
     5341 ccgaaatgtg aggattttct caatcttttc cctgttatct ttcaaaaagg ggtagaaatc
     5401 ctcttgccgc ctgaggatag cgtgcagttc gcccaggtga atctggtggg ggatgcttcc
     5461 attgtcgaaa gtgcgctgtt tgcgcaacag atcttctctg ttaagcttta ccagcagctc
     5521 ctcggtgccg tccatttttt ccaagatggg cttaataaat ttgtaaaatt cctcctggct
     5581 tgctccgccg tcaatgtatc cggcgtagcc atttttagac tgatcgaaga aaatttcctt
     5641 gtacttctca ggcagttgct gtctgacaag ggccttcagc aaagtcaagt cttggtggtg
     5701 ctcatcatag cgcttgatca tactagcgct cagcggagct ttggtgatct ccgtgttcac
     5761 tcgcagaata tcactcagca gaatggcgtc tgacaggttc tttgccgcca aaaaaaggtc
     5821 tgcgtactgg tcgccgatct gggccagcag attgtcgaga tcatcatcgt aggtgtcttt
     5881 gctcagttga agcttggcat cttcggccag gtcgaagtta gatttaaagt tgggggtcag
     5941 cccgagtgac agggcgataa gattaccaaa caggccgttc ttcttctccc cagggagctg
     6001 tgcgatgagg ttttcgagcc gccgggattt ggacagccta gcgctcagga ttgctttggc
     6061 gtcaactccg gatgcgttga tcgggttctc ttcgaaaagc tgattgtaag tctgaaccag
     6121 ttggataaag agtttgtcga catcgctgtt gtctgggttc aggtccccct cgatgaggaa
     6181 gtgtccccga aatttgatca tatgcgccag cgcgagatag atcaaccgca agtcagcctt
     6241 atcagtactg tctacaagct tcttcctcag atgatatatg gttgggtact tttcatggta
     6301 cgccacctcg tccacgatat tgccaaagat tgggtggcgc tcgtgctttt tatcctcctc
     6361 caccaaaaag gactcctcca gcctatggaa gaaagagtca tccaccttag ccatctcatt
     6421 actaaagatc tcctgcaggt agcagatccg attctttctg cgggtatatc tgcgccgtgc
     6481 tgttcttttg agccgcgtgg cttcggccgt ctccccggag tcgaacagga gggcgccaat
     6541 gaggttcttc tttatgctgt ggcgatcggt attgcccaga actttgaatt ttttgctcgg
     6601 caccttgtac tcgtccgtaa tgacggccca gccgacgctg tttgtgccga tagcgagccc
     6661 aatggagtac ttcttgtcca tgccaccaac cttccgcttc ttcttaggag ccattgtatc
     6721 gataattgta aatgtaattg taatgttgtt tgttgtttgt tgttgttggt aattgttgta
     6781 aaaatgagct cttatactcg agcgtgtcct ctccaaatga aatgaacttc cttatataga
     6841 ggaagggtct tgcgaaggat agtgggattg tgcgtcatcc cttacgtcag tggagatgtc
     6901 acatcaatcc acttgctttg tagacgtggt tggaacctct tctttttcca cgatgctcct
     6961 cgtgggtggg ggtccatctt tgggaccact gtcggcagag agatcttgaa tgatagcctt
     7021 tcctttatcg caatgatggc atttgtagga gccaccttcc ttttctactg tcctttcgat
     7081 gaagtgacag atagctgggc aatggaatcc gaggaggttt cccgaaatta tcctttgttg
     7141 aaaagtctca atagcccttt gatcttctga gactgtatct ttgacatttt tggagtagac
     7201 cagagtgtcg tgctccacca tgttgacctc caagcttgaa ttcttgcaga gacctgagac
     7261 gttgatcggc acgtaagagg ttccaacttt caccataatg aaataagatc actaccgggc
     7321 gtattttttg agttatcgag attttcagga gctaaggaag ctaaaatgga gaaaaaaatc
     7381 actggatata ccaccgttga tatatcccaa tggcatcgta aagaacattt tgaggcattt
     7441 cagtcagttg ctcaatgtac ctataaccag accgttcagc tggatattac ggccttttta
     7501 aagaccgtaa agaaaaataa gcacaagttt tatccggcct ttattcacat tcttgcccgc
     7561 ctgatgaatg ctcatccgga attccgtatg gcaatgaaag acggtgagct ggtgatatgg
     7621 gatagtgttc acccttgtta caccgttttc catgagcaaa ctgaaacgtt ttcatcgctc
     7681 tggagtgaat accacgacga tttccggcag tttctacaca tatattcgca agatgtggcg
     7741 tgttacggtg aaaacctggc ctatttccct aaagggttta ttgagaatat gtttttcgtc
     7801 tcagccaatc cctgggtgag tttcaccagt tttgatttaa acgtggccaa tatggacaac
     7861 ttcttcgccc ccgttttcac catgggcaaa tattatacgc aaggcgacaa ggtgctgatg
     7921 ccgctggcga ttcaggttca tcatgccgtc tgtgatggct tccatgtcgg cagaatgctt
     7981 aatgaattac aacagtactg cgatgagtgg cagggcgggg cgtaatcgcg tggatccggc
     8041 ttactaaaag ccagataaca gtatgcgtat ttgcgcgctg atttttgcgg tataagaata
     8101 tatactgata tgtatacccg aagtatgtca aaaagaggta tgctatgaag cagcgtatta
     8161 cagtgacagt tgacagcgac agctatcagt tgctcaaggc atatatgatg tcaatatctc
     8221 cggtctggta agcacaacca tgcagaatga agcccgtcgt ctgcgtgccg aacgctggaa
     8281 agcggaaaat caggaaggga tggctgaggt cgcccggttt attgaaatga acggctcttt
     8341 tgctgacgag aacaggggct ggtgaaatgc agtttaaggt ttacacctat aaaagagaga
     8401 gccgttatcg tctgtttgtg gatgtacaga gtgatattat tgacacgccc gggcgacgga
     8461 tggtgatccc cctggccagt gcacgtctgc tgtcagataa agtctcccgt gaactttacc
     8521 cggtggtgca tatcggggat gaaagctggc gcatgatgac caccgatatg gccagtgtgc
     8581 cggtttccgt tatcggggaa gaagtggctg atctcagcca ccgcgaaaat gacatcaaaa
     8641 acgccattaa cctgatgttc tggggaatat aaatgtcagg ctcccttata cacagccagt
     8701 cggtctcagc ttccatgcta gagtccgcaa aaatcaccag tctctctcta caaatctatc
     8761 tctctctatt tttctccaga ataatgtgtg agtagttccc agataaggga attagggttc
     8821 ttatagggtt tcgctcatgt gttgagcata taagaaaccc ttagtatgta tttgtatttg
     8881 taaaatactt ctatcaataa aatttctaat tcctaaaacc aaaatccagt gacctgcagg
     8941 catgcgacgt cgagcttagc ttgagcttgg atcagattgt cgtttcccgc cttcagttta
     9001 aactatcagt gtttgacagg atatattggc gggtaaacct aagagaaaag agcgtttatt
     9061 agaataatcg gatatttaaa agggcgtgaa aaggtttatc cgttcgtcca tttgtatgtg
     9121 catgccaacc acagggttcc cctcgggatc aaagtacttt gatccaaccc ctccgctgct
     9181 atagtgcagt cggcttctga cgttcagtgc agccgtgttc tgaaaacgac atgtcgcaca
     9241 agtcctaagt tacgcgacag gctgccgccc tgcccttttc ctggcgtttt cttgtcgcgt
     9301 gttttagtcg cataaagtag aatacttgcg actagaaccg gagacattac gccatgaaca
     9361 agagcgccgc cgctggcctg ctgggctatg cccgcgtcag caccgacgac caggacttga
     9421 ccaaccaacg ggccgaactg cacgcggccg gctgcaccaa gctgttttcc gagaagatca
     9481 ccggcaccag gcgcgaccgc ccggagctgg ccaggatgct tgaccaccta cgccctggcg
     9541 acgttgtgac agtgaccagg ctagaccgcc tggcccgcag cacccgcgac ctactggaca
     9601 ttgccgagcg catccaggag gccggcgcgg gcctgcgtag cctggcagag ccgtgggccg
     9661 acaccaccac gccggccggc cgcatggtgt tgaccgtgtt cgccggcatt gccgagttcg
     9721 agcgttccct aatcatcgac cgcacccgga gcgggcgcga ggccgccaag gcccgaggcg
     9781 tgaagtttgg cccccgccct accctcaccc cggcacagat cgcgcacgcc cgcgagctga
     9841 tcgaccagga aggccgcacc gtgaaagagg cggctgcact gcttggcgtg catcgctcga
     9901 ccctgtaccg cgcacttgag cgcagcgagg aagtgacgcc caccgaggcc aggcggcgcg
     9961 gtgccttccg tgaggacgca ttgaccgagg ccgacgccct ggcggccgcc gagaatgaac
    10021 gccaagagga acaagcatga aaccgcacca ggacggccag gacgaaccgt ttttcattac
    10081 cgaagagatc gaggcggaga tgatcgcggc cgggtacgtg ttcgagccgc ccgcgcacgt
    10141 ctcaaccgtg cggctgcatg aaatcctggc cggtttgtct gatgccaagc tggcggcctg
    10201 gccggccagc ttggccgctg aagaaaccga gcgccgccgt ctaaaaaggt gatgtgtatt
    10261 tgagtaaaac agcttgcgtc atgcggtcgc tgcgtatatg atgcgatgag taaataaaca
    10321 aatacgcaag gggaacgcat gaaggttatc gctgtactta accagaaagg cgggtcaggc
    10381 aagacgacca tcgcaaccca tctagcccgc gccctgcaac tcgccggggc cgatgttctg
    10441 ttagtcgatt ccgatcccca gggcagtgcc cgcgattggg cggccgtgcg ggaagatcaa
    10501 ccgctaaccg ttgtcggcat cgaccgcccg acgattgacc gcgacgtgaa ggccatcggc
    10561 cggcgcgact tcgtagtgat cgacggagcg ccccaggcgg cggacttggc tgtgtccgcg
    10621 atcaaggcag ccgacttcgt gctgattccg gtgcagccaa gcccttacga catatgggcc
    10681 accgccgacc tggtggagct ggttaagcag cgcattgagg tcacggatgg aaggctacaa
    10741 gcggcctttg tcgtgtcgcg ggcgatcaaa ggcacgcgca tcggcggtga ggttgccgag
    10801 gcgctggccg ggtacgagct gcccattctt gagtcccgta tcacgcagcg cgtgagctac
    10861 ccaggcactg ccgccgccgg cacaaccgtt cttgaatcag aacccgaggg cgacgctgcc
    10921 cgcgaggtcc aggcgctggc cgctgaaatt aaatcaaaac tcatttgagt taatgaggta
    10981 aagagaaaat gagcaaaagc acaaacacgc taagtgccgg ccgtccgagc gcacgcagca
    11041 gcaaggctgc aacgttggcc agcctggcag acacgccagc catgaagcgg gtcaactttc
    11101 agttgccggc ggaggatcac accaagctga agatgtacgc ggtacgccaa ggcaagacca
    11161 ttaccgagct gctatctgaa tacatcgcgc agctaccaga gtaaatgagc aaatgaataa
    11221 atgagtagat gaattttagc ggctaaagga ggcggcatgg aaaatcaaga acaaccaggc
    11281 accgacgccg tggaatgccc catgtgtgga ggaacgggcg gttggccagg cgtaagcggc
    11341 tgggttgtct gccggccctg caatggcact ggaaccccca agcccgagga atcggcgtga
    11401 cggtcgcaaa ccatccggcc cggtacaaat cggcgcggcg ctgggtgatg acctggtgga
    11461 gaagttgaag gccgcgcagg ccgcccagcg gcaacgcatc gaggcagaag cacgccccgg
    11521 tgaatcgtgg caagcggccg ctgatcgaat ccgcaaagaa tcccggcaac cgccggcagc
    11581 cggtgcgccg tcgattagga agccgcccaa gggcgacgag caaccagatt ttttcgttcc
    11641 gatgctctat gacgtgggca cccgcgatag tcgcagcatc atggacgtgg ccgttttccg
    11701 tctgtcgaag cgtgaccgac gagctggcga ggtgatccgc tacgagcttc cagacgggca
    11761 cgtagaggtt tccgcagggc cggccggcat ggccagtgtg tgggattacg acctggtact
    11821 gatggcggtt tcccatctaa ccgaatccat gaaccgatac cgggaaggga agggagacaa
    11881 gcccggccgc gtgttccgtc cacacgttgc ggacgtactc aagttctgcc ggcgagccga
    11941 tggcggaaag cagaaagacg acctggtaga aacctgcatt cggttaaaca ccacgcacgt
    12001 tgccatgcag cgtacgaaga aggccaagaa cggccgcctg gtgacggtat ccgagggtga
    12061 agccttgatt agccgctaca agatcgtaaa gagcgaaacc gggcggccgg agtacatcga
    12121 gatcgagcta gctgattgga tgtaccgcga gatcacagaa ggcaagaacc cggacgtgct
    12181 gacggttcac cccgattact ttttgatcga tcccggcatc ggccgttttc tctaccgcct
    12241 ggcacgccgc gccgcaggca aggcagaagc cagatggttg ttcaagacga tctacgaacg
    12301 cagtggcagc gccggagagt tcaagaagtt ctgtttcacc gtgcgcaagc tgatcgggtc
    12361 aaatgacctg ccggagtacg atttgaagga ggaggcgggg caggctggcc cgatcctagt
    12421 catgcgctac cgcaacctga tcgagggcga agcatccgcc ggttcctaat gtacggagca
    12481 gatgctaggg caaattgccc tagcagggga aaaaggtcga aaaggtgtct ttcctgtgga
    12541 tagcacgtac attgggaacc caaagccgta cattgggaac cggaacccgt acattgggaa
    12601 cccaaagccg tacattggga accggtcaca catgtaagtg actgatataa aagagaaaaa
    12661 aggcgatttt tccgcctaaa actctttaaa acttattaaa actcttaaaa cccgcctggc
    12721 ctgtgcataa ctgtctggcc agcgcacagc cgaagagctg caaaaagcgc ctacccttcg
    12781 gtcgctgcgc tccctacgcc ccgccgcttc gcgtcggcct atcgcggccg ctggccgctc
    12841 aaaaatggct ggcctacggc caggcaatct accagggcgc ggacaagccg cgccgtcgcc
    12901 actcgaccgc cggcgcccac atcaaggcac cctgcctcgc gcgtttcggt gatgacggtg
    12961 aaaacctctg acacatgcag ctcccggaga cggtcacagc ttgtctgtaa gcggatgccg
    13021 ggagcagaca agcccgtcag ggcgcgtcag cgggtgttgg cgggtgtcgg ggcgcagcca
    13081 tgacccagtc acgtagcgat agcggagtgt atactggctt aactatgcgg catcagagca
    13141 gattgtactg agagtgcacc atatgcggtg tgaaataccg cacagatgcg taaggagaaa
    13201 ataccgcatc aggcgctctt ccgcttcctc gctcactgac tcgctgcgct cggtcgttcg
    13261 gctgcggcga gcggtatcag ctcactcaaa ggcggtaata cggttatcca cagaatcagg
    13321 ggataacgca ggaaagaaca tgtgagcaaa aggccagcaa aaggccagga accgtaaaaa
    13381 ggccgcgttg ctggcgtttt tccataggct ccgcccccct gacgagcatc acaaaaatcg
    13441 acgctcaagt cagaggtggc gaaacccgac aggactataa agataccagg cgtttccccc
    13501 tggaagctcc ctcgtgcgct ctcctgttcc gaccctgccg cttaccggat acctgtccgc
    13561 ctttctccct tcgggaagcg tggcgctttc tcatagctca cgctgtaggt atctcagttc
    13621 ggtgtaggtc gttcgctcca agctgggctg tgtgcacgaa ccccccgttc agcccgaccg
    13681 ctgcgcctta tccggtaact atcgtcttga gtccaacccg gtaagacacg acttatcgcc
    13741 actggcagca gccactggta acaggattag cagagcgagg tatgtaggcg gtgctacaga
    13801 gttcttgaag tggtggccta actacggcta cactagaagg acagtatttg gtatctgcgc
    13861 tctgctgaag ccagttacct tcggaaaaag agttggtagc tcttgatccg gcaaacaaac
    13921 caccgctggt agcggtggtt tttttgtttg caagcagcag attacgcgca gaaaaaaagg
    13981 atctcaagaa gatcctttga tcttttctac ggggtctgac gctcagtgga acgaaaactc
    14041 acgttaaggg attttggtca tgcatgatat atctcccaat ttgtgtaggg cttattatgc
    14101 acgcttaaaa ataataaaag cagacttgac ctgatagttt ggctgtgagc aattatgtgc
    14161 ttagtgcatc taatcgcttg agttaacgcc ggcgaagcgg cgtcggcttg aacgaatttc
    14221 tagctagaca ttatttgccg actaccttgg tgatctcgcc tttcacgtag tggacaaatt
    14281 cttccaactg atctgcgcgc gaggccaagc gatcttcttc ttgtccaaga taagcctgtc
    14341 tagcttcaag tatgacgggc tgatactggg ccggcaggcg ctccattgcc cagtcggcag
    14401 cgacatcctt cggcgcgatt ttgccggtta ctgcgctgta ccaaatgcgg gacaacgtaa
    14461 gcactacatt tcgctcatcg ccagcccagt cgggcggcga gttccatagc gttaaggttt
    14521 catttagcgc ctcaaataga tcctgttcag gaaccggatc aaagagttcc tccgccgctg
    14581 gacctaccaa ggcaacgcta tgttctcttg cttttgtcag caagatagcc agatcaatgt
    14641 cgatcgtggc tggctcgaag atacctgcaa gaatgtcatt gcgctgccat tctccaaatt
    14701 gcagttcgcg cttagctgga taacgccacg gaatgatgtc gtcgtgcaca acaatggtga
    14761 cttctacagc gcggagaatc tcgctctctc caggggaagc cgaagtttcc aaaaggtcgt
    14821 tgatcaaagc tcgccgcgtt gtttcatcaa gccttacggt caccgtaacc agcaaatcaa
    14881 tatcactgtg tggcttcagg ccgccatcca ctgcggagcc gtacaaatgt acggccagca
    14941 acgtcggttc gagatggcgc tcgatgacgc caactacctc tgatagttga gtcgatactt
    15001 cggcgatcac cgcttccccc atgatgttta actttgtttt agggcgactg ccctgctgcg
    15061 taacatcgtt gctgctccat aacatcaaac atcgacccac ggcgtaacgc gcttgctgct
    15121 tggatgcccg aggcatagac tgtaccccaa aaaaacatgt cataacaaga agccatgaaa
    15181 accgccactg cgccgttacc accgctgcgt tcggtcaagg ttctggacca gttgcgtgac
    15241 ggcagttacg ctacttgcat tacagcttac gaaccgaacg aggc
//
