>Addgene plasmid #80583 | pJOG251 | addgene partial sequence | sequence record 156242 | hDNMT3A-F 5'-ctgcagccttcaagtacttcgacacc-3'
CAGAAAGCGGTACACCTCTACAAAGGAGGTCCTGGACGCCACACTGATTCATCAGTCAATTACGGGGCTC
TATGAAACAAGAATCGACCTCTCTCAGCTCGGTGGAGACAGCAGGGCTGACCCCAAGAAGAAGAGGAAGG
TGGGTTCGGGTGGCGGTAGTGGTGGCGGTGGAAGCATTGTTGCCCAGTTATCTCGCCCTGATCCGGCGTT
GGCCGCGTTGACCAACGACCACCTCGTCGCCTTGGCCTGCCTCGGCGGACGTCCTGCGCTGGATGCAGTG
AAAAAGGGATTGCCGCACGCGCCGGCCTTGATCAAAAGAACCAATCGCCGTATTCCCGAACGCACATCCC
ATCGCGTTGCCGACCACGCGCAAGTGGTTCGCGTGCTGGGTTTTTTCCAGTGCCACTCCCACCCAGCGCA
AGCATTTGATGACGCCATGACGCAGTTCGGGATGAGCAGGCACGGGTTGTTACAGCTCTTTCGCAGAGTG
GGCGTCACCGAACTCGAAGCCCGCAGTGGAACGCTCCCCCCAGCCTCGCAGCGTTGGGACCGTATCCTCC
AGGCATCAGGGATGAAAAGGGCCAAACCGTCCCCTACTTCAACTCAAACGCCGGATCAGGCGTCTTTGCA
TGCATTCGCCGATTCGCTGGAGCGTGACCTTGATGCGCCTAGCCCAATGCACGAGGGAGATCAGACGCGG
GCAAGCAGCCGTAAACGGTCCCGATCGGATCGTGCTGTCACCGGTCCCTCCGCACAGCAATCGTTCGAGG
TGCGCGTTCCCGAACAGCGCGATGCGTTGCATTTGCCCCTCCTCAGCTGGGGTGTAAAACGCCCGCGTAC
CAGGATCGGCGGCCTCCTGGATCCTGGTACGCCCATGGATGCCGACCTGGTAGCGTCCAGCACCGTGGTT
TGGGAA
