>Addgene plasmid #80583 | pJOG251 | addgene partial sequence | sequence record 156248 | CAT-R 5'-GCAACTGACTGAAATGCCTC-3'
GGTATATCCAGTGATTTTTTTCTCCATTTTAGCTTCCTTAGCTCCTGAAAATCTCGATAACTCAAAAAAT
ACGCCCGGTAGTGATCTTATTTCATTATGGTGAAAGTTGGAACCTCTTACGTGCCGATCAACGTCTCAGG
TCTCTGCAAGAATTCAAGCTTGGAGGTCAACATGGTGGAGCACGACACTCTGGTCTACTCCAAAAATGTC
AAAGATACAGTCTCAGAAGATCAAAGGGCTATTGAGACTTTTCAACAAAGGATAATTTCGGGAAACCTCC
TCGGATTCCATTGCCCAGCTATCTGTCACTTCATCGAAAGGACAGTAGAAAAGGAAGGTGGCTCCTACAA
ATGCCATCATTGCGATAAAGGAAAGGCTATCATTCAAGATCTCTCTGCCGACAGTGGTCCCAAAGATGGA
CCCCCACCCACGAGGAGCATCGTGGAAAAAGAAGAGGTTCCAACCACGTCTACAAAGCAAGTGGATTGAT
GTGACATCTCCACTGACGTAAGGGATGACGCACAATCCCACTATCCTTCGCAAGACCCTTCCTCTATATA
AGGAAGTTCATTTCATTTGGAGAGGACACGCTCGAGTATAAGAGCTCATTTTTACAACAATTACCAACAA
CAACAAACAACAAACAACATTACAATTACATTTACAATTATCGATACAATGGCTCCTAAGAAGAAGCGGA
AGGTTGGTGGCATGGACAAGAAGTACTCCATTGGGCTCGCTATCGGCACAAACAGCGTCGGCTGGGCCGT
CATTACGGACGAGTACAAGGTGCCGAGCAAAAAATTCAAAGTTCTGGGCAATACCGATCGCCACAGCATA
AAGAAGAACCTCATTGGCGCCCTCCTGTTCGACTCCGGG
